>Addgene plasmid #148596 | pAc5.1B-EGFP-DmRoquin-L805EV809E_AE | depositor full sequence | sequence record 291044 | Full Sequence
CTTCAAGGAATTAATTCTATATTCTAAAAACACAAATGATACTTCTAAAAAAAATCATGAATGGCATCAA
CTCTGAATCAAATCTTTGCAGATGCACCTACTTCTCATTTCCACTGTCACATCATTTTTCCAGATCTCGC
TGCCTGTTATGTGGCCCACAAACCAAGACACGTTTTATGGCCATTAAAGCTGGCTGATCGTCGCCAAACA
CCAAATACATATCAATATGTACATTCGAGAAAGAAGCGATCAAAGAAGCGTCTTCGGGCGAGTAGGAGAA
TGCGGAGGAGAAGGAGAACGAGCTGATCTAGTATCTCTCCACAATCCAATGCCAACTGACCAACTGGCCA
TATTCGGAGCAATTTGAAGCCAATTTCCATCGCCTGGCGATCGCTCCATTCTTGGCTATATGTTTTTCAC
CGTTCCCGGGGCCATTTTCAAAGACTCGTCGGTAAGATAAGATTGTGTCACTCGCTGTCTCTCTTCATTT
GTCGAAGAATGCTGAGGAATTTCGCGATGACGTCGGCGAGTATTTTGAAGAATGAGAATAATTTGTATTT
ATACGAAAATCAGTTAGTGGAATTTTCTACAAAAACATGTTATCTATAGATAATTTTGTTGCAAAATATG
TTGACTATGACAAAGATTGTATGTATATACCTTTAATGTATTCTCATTTTCTTATGTATTTATAATGGCA
ATGATGATACTGATGATATTTTAAGATGATGCCAGACCACAGGCTGATTTCTGCGTCTTTTGCCGAACGC
AGTGCATGTGCGGTTGTTGTTTTTTGGAATAGTTTCAATTTTCGGACTGTCCGCTTTGATTTCAGTTTCT
TGGCTTATTCAAAAAGCAAAGTAAAGCCAAAAAAGCGAGATGGCAATACCAAATGCGGCAAAACGGTAGT
GGAAGGAAAGGGGTGCGGGGCAGCGGAAGGAAGGGTGGGGCGGGGCGTGGCGGGGTCTGTGGCTGGGCGC
GACGTCACCGACGTTGGAGCCACTCCTTTGACCATGTGTGCGTGTGTGTATTATTCGTGTCTCGCCACTC
GCCGGTTGTTTTTTTCTTTTTATCTCGCTCTCTCTAGCGCCATCTCGTACGCATGCTCAACGCACCGCAT
GTTGCCGTGTCCTTTATGCGTCATTTTGGCTCGAAATAGGCAATTATTTAAACAAAGATTAGTCAACGAA
AACGCTAAAATAAATAAGTCTACAATATGGTTACTTATTGCCATGTGTGTGCAGCCAACGATAGCAACAA
AAGCAACAACACAGTGGCTTTCCCTCTTTCACTTTTTGTTTGCAAGCGCGTGCGAGCAAGACGGCACGAC
CGGCAAACGCAATTACGCTGACAAAGAGCAGACGAAGTTTTGGCCGAAAAACATCAAGGCGCCTGATACG
AATGCATTTGCAATAACAATTGCGATATTTAATATTGTTTATGAAGCTGTTTGACTTCAAAACACACAAA
AAAAAAAATAAAACAAATTATTTGAAAGAGAATTAGGAATCGGACAGCTTATCGTTACGGGCTAACAGCA
CACCGAGACGAAATAGCTTACCTGACGTCACAGCCTCTGGAAGAACTGCCGCCAAGCAGAGAGAGAGAGA
AAAAGAGGGAGAGCAGCTTAGACCGCATGTGCTTGTGTGTGAGGCGTCTCTCTCTTCGTCTCCTGTTTGC
GCAAACGCATAGACTGCACTGAGAAAATCGATTACCTATTTTTTATGAATGAATATTTGCACTATTACTA
TTCAAAACTATTAAGATAGCAATCACATTCAATAGCCAAATACTATACCACCTGAGCGATGCAACGAAAT
GATCAATTTGAGCAAAAATGCTGCATATTTAGGACGGCATCATTATAGAAATGCTTCTTGCTGTGTACTT
TTCTCTCGTCTGGCAGCTGTTTCGCCGTTATTGTTAAAACCGGCTTAAGTTAGGTGTGTTTTCTACGACT
AGTGATGCCCCTACTAGAAGATGTGTGTTGCACAAATGTCCCTGAATAACCAATTTGAAGTGCAGATAGC
AGTAAACGTAAGCTAATATGAATATTATTTAACTGTAATGTTTTAATATCGCTGGACATTACTAATAAAC
CCACTATAAACACATGTACATATGTATGTTTTGGCATACAATGAGTAGTTGGGGAAAAAATGTGTAAAAG
CACCGTGACCATCACAGCATAAAGATAACCAGCTGAAGTATCGAATATGAGTAACCCCCAAATTGAATCA
CATGCCGCAACTGATAGGACCCATGGAAGTACACTCTTCATGGCGATATACAAGACACACACAAGCACGA
ACACCCAGTTGCGGAGGAAATTCTCCGTAAATGAAAACCCAATCGGCGAACAATTCATACCCATATATGG
TAAAAGTTTTGAACGCGACTTGAGAGCGGAGAGCATTGCGGCTGATAAGGTTTTAGCGCTAAGCGGGCTT
TATAAAACGGGCTGCGGGACCAGTTTTCATATCACTACCGTTTGAGTTCTTGTGCTGTGTGGATACTCCT
CCCGACACAAAGCCGCTCCATCAGCCAGCAGTCGTCTAATCCAGAGACCCCGGATCGGGGTACCAACATG
GTGAGCAAGGGCGAGGAGCTGTTCACCGGGGTGGTGCCCATCCTGGTCGAGCTGGACGGCGACGTAAACG
GCCACAAGTTCAGCGTGTCCGGCGAGGGCGAGGGCGATGCCACCTACGGCAAGCTGACCCTGAAGTTCAT
CTGCACCACCGGCAAGCTGCCCGTGCCCTGGCCCACCCTCGTGACCACCCTGACCTACGGCGTGCAGTGC
TTCAGCCGCTACCCCGACCACATGAAGCAGCACGACTTCTTCAAGTCCGCCATGCCCGAAGGCTACGTCC
AGGAGCGCACCATCTTCTTCAAGGACGACGGCAACTACAAGACCCGCGCCGAGGTGAAGTTCGAGGGCGA
CACCCTGGTGAACCGCATCGAGCTGAAGGGCATCGACTTCAAGGAGGACGGCAACATCCTGGGGCACAAG
CTGGAGTACAACTACAACAGCCACAACGTCTATATCATGGCCGACAAGCAGAAGAACGGCATCAAGGTGA
ACTTCAAGATCCGCCACAACATCGAGGACGGCAGCGTGCAGCTCGCCGACCACTACCAGCAGAACACCCC
CATCGGCGACGGCCCCGTGCTGCTGCCCGACAACCACTACCTGAGCACCCAGTCCGCCCTGAGCAAAGAC
CCCAACGAGAAGCGCGATCACATGGTCCTGCTGGAGTTCGTGACCGCCGCCGGGATCACTCTCGGCATGG
ACGAGCTGTACAAGCCAAGCTTGATGCCGATTCAGGCTCCCTCATGGACAGATTTTCTGAACTGTCCCAT
CTGCTGCAATGAATTCGCGGCCAGCCAGCGATGTCCGGTCAGTCTGGGCTGCGGGCACACCATCTGCAAG
CTATGCCTGACGACCCTCTACAACCGGCAGTGTCCCTTCGATCAGACCGTGATTGTCAGTGACATCGACA
ATTTGCCCATCAACCATGCCTTGCTCCAGTTGGTCAAGGACTCGGAGCTCCTCGAGCTGGCACCACCACC
GCCCAGTGTGCAGAAGCTGGAGCCGGAGCACCTTAAGTGTTACCAACTGGGTCAGCGGTGCATCGAGGAG
CTGGCTTTGCACTTGAAGTCCTTCCTCAACCTGAACGGAAATGGCAATCTTCTAACTCGACCCATGTTAC
GGAAACTGGTTACTCTGGTCAACTGCCAGCTGATGGAGGAGGAGGGACGGGTGAGAGCGCTTCGAGCAGC
CAGATCCCTAGGCGAACGCACAGTCACCGAGCTGATCCTGCAGCACCAAAATCCCCAGCAGTTGAGCTCA
AATCTGTGGGCTGCAGTGCGGACAAGAGGATGCCAGTTCCTTGGACCCGCCATGCAGGAGGAGGTGCTCA
AACTGGTGCTGCTGGCCTTGGAGGAGGGATCAGCGCTTTCGCGCAAAGTGCTGGTCATGTTCGTCGTGCA
GCGACTAGAGCCGAAGTTTCCCCAGGCCTCCAAGACGAGTATCGGACATGTGGTACAGCTGCTCTACCGC
GCCAGCTGCTTCAAGGTGTCCAAGCGGGAGGCGGACTCGTCGTTGATGCAGCTCAAAGAGGAATTCCGTA
CGTATGACGCCCTACGCCGGGAGCACGATGCCCAAATCGTTCAGATAGCCACCGAGGCGGGTCTGCGAAT
TGCACCGGAACAATGGTCTTCCCTATTGTATGGCGACGTGATGCATAAAAGCCACATGCAGAGCATCATC
GATAAGCTGCAGACGCCAAGCTCCTTTGCGCAATCAGTCCAGGAATTGGTCATCGCCTTGCAGCGGACCA
GCGATCCTGCGAAGCTATCCAGTTTGCATCATCATCTGAAGTACCTGGCCAATATTGATCCCTGTGCGGA
GGTTGCCCCGTGGTCGGTTTTGGCTGAGGCCTTGGATGCAGTGCGGCATTCGGTCGTTGGACTGGTGAAC
TTCCTTCAGCACCACGGAGTGCGCAAGGCGCAGGACGGCATCAGTGGCGGTGGCAGTGGTGGGACGACCA
ATAGCAATCCGAAGTACAAGATCAGCTTATGCAGGGACTTGAATGTGCGGCGGGTGTGTCCCCGAGGTTC
TAGCTGTACCTTTGCCCATTCCCAGGAGGAGGTAGAACGCTATCGTGCACGGAATCGAGGAAAACATATG
AAGACACCGTTGGCGCTGCAGGGACCTCCAGCGGTAGGCGTAGGAGCCATAAAGAAACCACTAGGCGAGC
AGGAGGGACCGCCTCTAGGTAACATGCCACCCATGTTACCTATGTCGCCTATGCATTATATGGGCTCTCC
TAGGGGATATCTGGATCCCAGCTTGGGACTTTCGCCAGGTGGTGGTCTCCCGCCGTCGCATCACAGTCCC
ATTACCAGGCTCATAGTGCCGAGCCGCTACGATTCGCGCTTTAGCGGGTTTGGCGGTGGCACGCCCAGGA
TTCCTTCGCCCAGAGAATACCAAGCCAATCCGGTAGCGCCAACGCAACGCAATGCCAACCCACCGAATTT
TAGTGTGAACAGTAACCTGCACAAGGGCTACATGTTGCCCGCCAGCGGTGGAGATGTCTTCCATCTGGCC
AATCCGTGGGAGCAAGCATACCTGGCACAGCAGCAACATCCTCCACAGCATCCCCAACAGCAGCAGCCAC
CGTCCAGCAAGCCGAATCCCAGCCGACCGTTGTCGATTTTACCCGCAACAGCTGATACCTCATTTTTTGA
AAAGAAACCGCCGAATAGTGTTAGCATAGATCTGGACAGGGTCCCGGAGGTCAATGTGGATGCAGTGCCT
CTGTTCCGGCGATCCAACAATAACCACAATAACAACAATAGTAACTCCCACAATAACAACAACAACAATC
ATGGCTCATCACTGCTGTTCTGGAACAATACGGGTAAAGATTCAGCCAACTTTGTACGATCAGACTCCAT
ATTGGATGACGATGCGTCCACATTCGATGTGCCCACTGGCTCCTCCATGCTGAGTATCTACGGCCCGATT
TGCCCCAAGAGCAGTACGACCGGCAACTGGAACAACTTTGATCTGGGATATGGCGGCTTCAAGAGTGACA
GAAACGATAGCTTCAATGCCAATAAGCAGCAACAGCCGATGTGGGGCAGGAAACCGCAACTGATGTCGGA
AGACAGTTTCGAGGGCGGCATCGATAGTGGAATGATGCTGCAGCTGGAGAAGAATGAAGTGGACATCGAA
GATCCCGATGACAGTGGGATCAAGGTGGACTAGGCGGCCGCTCGAGTCTAGAGGGCCCGCGGTTCGAAGG
TAAGCCTATCCCTAACCCTCTCCTCGGTCTCGATTCTACGCGTACCGGTCATCATCACCATCACCATTGA
GTTTAAACCCGCTGATCAGCCTCGACTGTGCCTTCTAAGGCCTGAGCTCGCTGATCAGCCTCGATCGAGG
ATCCAGACATGATAAGATACATTGATGAGTTTGGACAAACCACAACTAGAATGCAGTGAAAAAAATGCTT
TATTTGTGAAATTTGTGATGCTATTGCTTTATTTGTAACCATTATAAGCTGCAATAAACAAGTTAACAAC
AACAATTGCATTCATTTTATGTTTCAGGTTCAGGGGGAGGTGTGGGAGGTTTTTTAAAGCAAGTAAAACC
TCTACAAATGTGGTATGGCTGATTATGATCAGTCGACCGATGCCCTTGAGAGCCTTCAACCCAGTCAGCT
CCTTCCGGTGGGCGCGGGGCATGACTATCGTCGCCGCACTTATGACTGTCTTCTTTATCATGCAACTCGT
AGGACAGGTGCCGGCAGCGCTCTGGGTCATTTTCGGCGAGGACCGCTTTCGCTGGAGCGCGACGATGATC
GGCCTGTCGCTTGCGGTATTCGGAATCTTGCACGCCCTCGCTCAAGCCTTCGTCACTGGTCCCGCCACCA
AACGTTTCGGCGAGAAGCAGGCCATTATCGCCGGCATGGCGGCCGACGCGCTGGGCTACGTCTTGCTGGC
GTTCGCGACGCGAGGCTGGATGGCCTTCCCCATTATGATTCTTCTCGCTTCCGGCGGCATCGGGATGCCC
GCGTTGCAGGCCATGCTGTCCAGGCAGGTAGATGACGACCATCAGGGACAGCTTCAAGGATCGCTCGCGG
CTCTTACCAGCCAGCAAAAGGCCAGGAACCGTAAAAAGGCCGCGTTGCTGGCGTTTTTCCATAGGCTCCG
CCCCCCTGACGAGCATCACAAAAATCGACGCTCAAGTCAGAGGTGGCGAAACCCGACAGGACTATAAAGA
TACCAGGCGTTTCCCCCTGGAAGCTCCCTCGTGCGCTCTCCTGTTCCGACCCTGCCGCTTACCGGATACC
TGTCCGCCTTTCTCCCTTCGGGAAGCGTGGCGCTTTCTCAATGCTCACGCTGTAGGTATCTCAGTTCGGT
GTAGGTCGTTCGCTCCAAGCTGGGCTGTGTGCACGAACCCCCCGTTCAGCCCGACCGCTGCGCCTTATCC
GGTAACTATCGTCTTGAGTCCAACCCGGTAAGACACGACTTATCGCCACTGGCAGCAGCCACTGGTAACA
GGATTAGCAGAGCGAGGTATGTAGGCGGTGCTACAGAGTTCTTGAAGTGGTGGCCTAACTACGGCTACAC
TAGAAGGACAGTATTTGGTATCTGCGCTCTGCTGAAGCCAGTTACCTTCGGAAAAAGAGTTGGTAGCTCT
TGATCCGGCAAACAAACCACCGCTGGTAGCGGTGGTTTTTTTGTTTGCAAGCAGCAGATTACGCGCAGAA
AAAAAGGATCTCAAGAAGATCCTTTGATCTTTTCTACGGGGTCTGACGCTCAGTGGAACGAAAACTCACG
TTAAGGGATTTTGGTCATGAGATTATCAAAAAGGATCTTCACCTAGATCCTTTTAAATTAAAAATGAAGT
TTTAAATCAATCTAAAGTATATATGAGTAAACTTGGTCTGACAGTTACCAATGCTTAATCAGTGAGGCAC
CTATCTCAGCGATCTGTCTATTTCGTTCATCCATAGTTGCCTGACTCCCCGTCGTGTAGATAACTACGAT
ACGGGAGGGCTTACCATCTGGCCCCAGTGCTGCAATGATACCGCGAGACCCACGCTCACCGGCTCCAGAT
TTATCAGCAATAAACCAGCCAGCCGGAAGGGCCGAGCGCAGAAGTGGTCCTGCAACTTTATCCGCCTCCA
TCCAGTCTATTAATTGTTGCCGGGAAGCTAGAGTAAGTAGTTCGCCAGTTAATAGTTTGCGCAACGTTGT
TGCCATTGCTGCAGGCATCGTGGTGTCACGCTCGTCGTTTGGTATGGCTTCATTCAGCTCCGGTTCCCAA
CGATCAAGGCGAGTTACATGATCCCCCATGTTGTGCAAAAAAGCGGTTAGCTCCTTCGGTCCTCCGATCG
TTGTCAGAAGTAAGTTGGCCGCAGTGTTATCACTCATGGTTATGGCAGCACTGCATAATTCTCTTACTGT
CATGCCATCCGTAAGATGCTTTTCTGTGACTGGTGAGTACTCAACCAAGTCATTCTGAGAATAGTGTATG
CGGCGACCGAGTTGCTCTTGCCCGGCGTCAACACGGGATAATACCGCGCCACATAGCAGAACTTTAAAAG
TGCTCATCATTGGAAAACGTTCTTCGGGGCGAAAACTCTCAAGGATCTTACCGCTGTTGAGATCCAGTTC
GATGTAACCCACTCGTGCACCCAACTGATCTTCAGCATCTTTTACTTTCACCAGCGTTTCTGGGTGAGCA
AAAACAGGAAGGCAAAATGCCGCAAAAAAGGGAATAAGGGCGACACGGAAATGTTGAATACTCATACTCT
TCCTTTTTCAATATTATTGAAGCATTTATCAGGGTTATTGTCTCATGAGCGGATACATATTTGAATGTAT
TTAGAAAAATAAACAAATAGGGGTTCCGCGCACATTTCCCCGAAAAGTGCCACCTGACGTCTAAGAAACC
ATTATTATCATGACATTAACCTATAAAAATAGGCGTATCACGAGGCCCTTTCGT
Features (pLannotate 1.2.2; 10 found; start..end, strand, type, name):
     56..2568    +  promoter       Ac5 promoter: Drosophila melanogaster actin 5C promoter
   2588..3304    +  CDS            EGFP: EGFP is a basic (constitutively fluorescent) green fluorescent protein published in 1996, derived from Aequorea victoria. It is reported to be a rapidly-maturing weak dimer with moderate acid sensitivity.
   3314..4852    +  CDS            Rc3h1 (fragment): RC3H1_MOUSE - Also known as Gm551, Kiaa2025. Experimental evidence at protein level: Swiss-Prot protein existence level 1. Post-transcriptional repressor of mRNAs containing a conserved stem loop motif, called constitutive decay element (CDE), which is often located in the 3'-UTR, as in HMGXB3, ICOS, IER3, NFKBID, NFKBIZ, PPP1R10, TNF, TNFRSF4 and in many more mRNAs (PubMed:23663784, PubMed:25026077, PubMed:18172933). Cleaves translationally inactive mRNAs harboring a stem-loop (SL), often located in their 3'-UTRs, during the early phase of inflammation in a helicase UPF1-independent manner (P
   5809..5850    +  CDS            V5 tag: epitope tag from simian virus 5
   5950..6084    -  polyA_signal   SV40 poly(A) signal: SV40 polyadenylation signal
   6107..6191    -  CDS            large T antigen (fragment): large T antigen from SV40 (simian virus 40)
   6192..6662    +  CDS            TcR (fragment): tetracycline efflux protein; tet; confers resistance to tetracycline
   6706..7294    -  rep_origin     ori: high-copy-number ColE1/pMB1/pBR322/pUC origin of replication
   7465..8325    -  CDS            AmpR: β-lactamase; bla; confers resistance to ampicillin, carbenicillin, and related antibiotics
   8326..8430    -  promoter       AmpR promoter: bla
