[The description below was written by a language model from this plasmid's Addgene catalogue record and pLannotate feature annotations shown in this document.]
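Description:
pAc5.1B-EGFP-DmRoquin-L805EV809E_AE is an 8,524 nt insect expression plasmid for producing a GFP-tagged mutant of Drosophila melanogaster Roquin (gene roq, CG16807) in fly cells. The catalogue lists the backbone as unknown, although the name and the annotated parts point to a pAc5.1-type vector. It is maintained in E. coli through a ColE1/pUC-family origin and selected with ampicillin via the bla gene and its own promoter. The record describes the plasmid as low copy even though the origin is annotated as a high-copy type. A short tetracycline-resistance fragment and a piece of SV40 large T antigen are also detected; these appear to be non-functional backbone remnants.

Expression is driven by the constitutive Drosophila actin 5C (Ac5) promoter, followed by an EGFP coding sequence and then, almost immediately downstream, the Roquin open reading frame, an arrangement consistent with an N-terminal EGFP fusion. The automated annotation labels part of the insert as a fragment of mouse Rc3h1, which reflects homology to the mammalian Roquin-1 orthologue rather than a mouse insert; the depositor states the ORF was taken from fly isoform C. The insert carries two substitutions, L805E and V809E. A vector-encoded V5 epitope lies downstream of the insert, but the record does not show whether it is in frame or separated by a stop codon, and an SV40 polyadenylation signal follows. The associated study concerns a CAF40-binding motif through which Roquin recruits the CCR4-NOT deadenylase complex to target mRNAs. The mutant is therefore plausibly meant to test that interaction, though the record does not state the effect of the substitutions.
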