Addgene plasmid #148596: pAc5.1B-EGFP-DmRoquin-L805EV809E_AE
Purpose: Insect Expression of DmRoquin-L805EV809E
Depositing lab: Elisa Izaurralde. Depositing organization: Max Planck Institute for Developmental Biology. Publication: A CAF40-binding motif facilitates recruitment of the CCR4-NOT complex to mRNAs targeted by Drosophila Roquin. Sgromo A, Raisch T, Bawankar P, Bhandari D, Chen Y, Kuzuoglu-Ozturk D, Weichenrieder O, Izaurralde E. Nat Commun. 2017 Feb 6;8:14307. doi: 10.1038/ncomms14307. PubMed 28165457.
Backbone
  Vector backbone: Unknown
  Vector type: Insect Expression
Growth in bacteria
  Bacterial resistance: Ampicillin, 100 μg/mL
  Growth temperature: 37°C
  Growth strain: DH5alpha
  Copy number: Low Copy
Gene/Insert
  Gene/Insert name: DmRoquin-L805EV809E
  Species: D. melanogaster (fly)
  Entrez Gene: roq (a.k.a. CG16807, Dmel\CG16807, NEST:bs21b12)
  Cloning method: Unknown
Terms and licenses: Academic/Nonprofit Terms; Industry Terms: Not Available to Industry
Depositor comments: ORF extracted from isoform C NCBI:NM_001275011.1 Plasmids from this collection were made available to the research community and donated after the lab closed. Please note that the sequence provided by the depositing laboratory may be theoretical/predicted or based on Sanger sequencing results. There may be discrepancies between sequencing results obtained by Addgene and the depositor sequence. If an Addgene verified sequence is not available, please contact before placing your order to request that our lab fully sequence the plasmid.
How to cite: pAc5.1B-EGFP-DmRoquin-L805EV809E_AE was a gift from Elisa Izaurralde (Addgene plasmid # 148596 ; http://n2t.net/addgene:148596 ; RRID:Addgene_148596)
